>Addgene plasmid #123135 | pCMV-Brec1 | addgene full sequence | sequence record 377715 | Addgene NGS Result
GACATTGATTATTGACTAGTTATTAATAGTAATCAATTACGGGGTCATTAGTTCATAGCCCATATATGGA
GTTCCGCGTTACATAACTTACGGTAAATGGCCCGCCTGGCTGACCGCCCAACGACCCCCGCCCATTGACG
TCAATAATGACGTATGTTCCCATAGTAACGCCAATAGGGACTTTCCATTGACGTCAATGGGTGGAGTATT
TACGGTAAACTGCCCACTTGGCAGTACATCAAGTGTATCATATGCCAAGTACGCCCCCTATTGACGTCAA
TGACGGTAAATGGCCCGCCTGGCATTATGCCCAGTACATGACCTTATGGGACTTTCCTACTTGGCAGTAC
ATCTACGTATTAGTCATCGCTATTACCATGGTGATGCGGTTTTGGCAGTACATCAATGGGCGTGGATAGC
GGTTTGACTCACGGGGATTTCCAAGTCTCCACCCCATTGACGTCAATGGGAGTTTGTTTTGGCACCAAAA
TCAACGGGACTTTCCAAAATGTCGTAACAACTCCGCCCCATTGACGCAAATGGGCGGTAGGCGTGTACGG
TGGGAGGTCTATATAAGCAGAGCTCTCTGGCTAACTAGAGAACCCACTGCTTACTGGCTTATCGAAATTA
ATACGACTCACTATAGGGAGACCCAAGCTTGGTACCGAGCTCGGATCCAGCCACCATGAGCATCTTACTG
ACCCTTCACCAAAGCTTGTCCGCATTACTGGTCGATGCAACGAGTGATGAGGCCCGCAAGAACCTGATGG
ACGTGCTGAGGGATCGCCAGGCGTTTTCTGAGCGTACCTGGAAAGTGCTTCTGTCCGTTTGCCGGACTTG
GGCGGCATGGTGCAAGTTGAATAACCGGAAATGGTTTCCCGCAGAACCTGAAGATGTTCGCGATTATCTT
CTACATCTTCAGGCGCGCGGTCTGGCAGTAAACACTATCCTGCAACATTTGGCGCAGCTAAACATGCTTC
ATCGTCGGTTCGGGCTGCCACGACCAGGGGACAGCGACGCTGTTTCACTGGTTATGCGGCGGATCCGACG
TGAAAACGTTGATGCCGGTGAACGTACTAAACAGGCTCTAGCGTTCGAACGCACTGATTTCGACCAGGTT
CGTGCTCTCATGGAAAATAGCGAACGCGGCCAGGATATACGTACCCTGGCACTGCTGGGGGTGGCTTATA
ACACCCTGTTACGTGTAAGCGAAATTGCCAGGATCAGGATTAAAGATATCTCACGTACTGACGGTGGGAG
AATGTTAATCCATATTAGCAGAACGAAAACGCTGGTTAGCACCGCAGGTGTAGAGAAGGCACTTAGCCTG
GGGGTAACTAAACTGGTCGAGCGATGGATTTCCGTCTCTGGTGTAGCTAGCGATCCGAATAACTACCTGT
TTTGCCAAGTCAGAATTAATGGTGTTGCCGTGCCATCTGCCACCAGCCGTCTATCAACTGACGTCCTGCG
TAAGATTTTTGAAGCAGCTCATCGATTGATTTACGGCGCTAAGGATGGCTCTGGTCAGAGATACCTGGCC
TGGTCTGGACACAGTGCCCGTGTCGGAGCCGCGCGAGATATGGCCCGCGCTGGAGTTTCAATAGCGGAGA
TCATGCAAGCTGGTGGCTGGACCACCGTAGAGAGCGTCATGAACTATATCCGTAACCTGGATAGTGAAAC
AGGGGCAATGGTGCGCCTGCTGGAAGATGGCGACTAAGCGGCCGCTCGAGCATGCATCTAGAAATAATTC
TTACTGTCATGCCAAGTAAGATGCTTTTCTGTGCTGCAATAGCAGGCATGCTGGGGATGCGGTGGGCTCT
ATGGCTTCTGAGGCGGAAAGAACCAGCTGGGGCTCTAGGGGGTATCCCC
[124 nt withheld, positions 1870-1993]
C
[91 nt withheld, positions 1995-2085]
A
[49 nt withheld, positions 2087-2135]
CCTTTGACGTTGGAGTCCACGTTCTTT
[37 nt withheld, positions 2163-2199]
ACCCTATCTCGGTCTATTCTTTTGATTTATAAGGGATTTTGCCGATTTCGGCCTATTGGTTAAAAAATGA
GCTGATTTAACAAAAATTTAACGCGAATTAATTCTGTGGAATGTGTGTCAGTTAGGGTGTGGAAAGTCCC
CAGGCTCCCCAGCAGGCAGAAGTATGCAAAGCATGCATCTCAATTAGTCAGCAACCAGGTGTGGAAAGTC
CCCAGGCTCCCCAGCAGGCAGAAGTATGCAAAGCATGCATCTCAATTAGTCAGCAACCATAGTCCCGCCC
CTAACTCCGCCCATCCCGCCCCTAACTCCGCCCAGTTCCGCCCATTCTCCGCCCCATGGCTGACTAATTT
TTTTTATTTATGCAGAGGCCGAGGCCGCCTCTGCCTCTGAGCTATTCCAGAAGTAGTGAGGAGGCTTTTT
TGGAGGCCTAGGCTTTTGCAAAAAGCTCCCGGGAGCTTGTATATCCATTTTCGGATCTGATCAAGAGACA
GGATGAGGATCGTTTCGCATGATTGAACAAGATGGATTGCACGCAGGTTCTCCGGCCGCTTGGGTGGAGA
GGCTATTCGGCTATGACTGGGCACAACAGACAATCGGCTGCTCTGATGCCGCCGTGTTCCGGCTGTCAGC
GCAGGGGCGCCCGGTTCTTTTTGTCAAGACCGACCTGTCCGGTGCCCTGAATGAACTGCAGGACGAGGCA
GCGCGGCTATCGTGGCTGGCCACGACGGGCGTTCCTTGCGCAGCTGTGCTCGACGTTGTCACTGAAGCGG
GAAGGGACTGGCTGCTATTGGGCGAAGTGCCGGGGCAGGATCTCCTGTCATCTCACCTTGCTCCTGCCGA
GAAAGTATCCATCATGGCTGATGCAATGCGGCGGCTGCATACGCTTGATCCGGCTACCTGCCCATTCGAC
CACCAAGCGAAACATCGCATCGAGCGAGCACGTACTCGGATGGAAGCCGGTCTTGTCGATCAGGATGATC
TGGACGAAGAGCATCAGGGGCTCGCGCCAGCCGAACTGTTCGCCAGGCTCAAGGCGCGCATGCCCGACGG
CGAGGATCTCGTCGTGACCCATGGCGATGCCTGCTTGCCGAATATCATGGTGGAAAATGGCCGCTTTTCT
GGATTCATCGACTGTGGCCGGCTGGGTGTGGCGGACCGCTATCAGGACATAGCGTTGGCTACCCGTGATA
TTGCTGAAGAGCTTGGCGGCGAATGGGCTGACCGCTTCCTCGTGCTTTACGGTATCGCCGCTCCCGATTC
GCAGCGCATCGCCTTCTATCGCCTTCTTGACGAGTTCTTCTGAGCGGGACTCTGGGGTTCGAAATGACCG
ACCAAGCGACGCCCAACCTGCCATCACGAGATTTCGATTCCACCGCCGCCTTCTATGAAAGGTTGGGCTT
CGGAATCGTTTTCCGGGACGCCGGCTGGATGATCCTCCAGCGCGGGGATCTCATGCTGGAGTTCTTCGCC
CACCCCAACTTGTTTATTGCAGCTTATAATGGTTACAAATAAAGCAATAGCATCACAAATTTCACAAATA
AAGCATTTTTTTCACTGCATTCTAGTTGTGGTTTGTCCAAACTCATCAATGTATCTTATCATGTCTGTAT
ACCGTCGACCTCTAGCTAGAGCTTGGCGTAATCATGGTCATAGCTGTTTCCTGTGTGAAATTGTTATCCG
CTCACAATTCCACACAACATACGAGCCGGAAGCATAAAGTGTAAAGCCTGGGGTGCCTAATGAGTGAGCT
AACTCACATTAATTGCGTTGCGCTCACTGCCCGCTTTCCAGTCGGGAAACCTGTCGTGCCAGCTGCATTA
ATGAATCGGCCAACGCGCGGGGAGAGGCGGTTTGCGTATTGGGCGCTCTTCCGCTTCCTCGCTCACTGAC
TCGCTGCGCTCGGTCGTTCGGCTGCGGCGAGCGGTATCAGCTCACTCAAAGGCGGTAATACGGTTATCCA
CAGAATCAGGGGATAACGCAGGAAAGAACATGTGAGCAAAAGGCCAGCAAAAGGCCAGGAACCGTAAAAA
GGCCGCGTTGCTGGCGTTTTTCCATAGGCTCCGCCCCCCTGACGAGCATCACAAAAATCGACGCTCAAGT
CAGAGGTGGCGAAACCCGACAGGACTATAAAGATACCAGGCGTTTCCCCCTGGAAGCTCCCTCGTGCGCT
CTCCTGTTCCGACCCTGCCGCTTACCGGATACCTGTCCGCCTTTCTCCCTTCGGGAAGCGTGGCGCTTTC
TCATAGCTCACGCTGTAGGTATCTCAGTTCGGTGTAGGTCGTTCGCTCCAAGCTGGGCTGTGTGCACGAA
CCCCCCGTTCAGCCCGACCGCTGCGCCTTATCCGGTAACTATCGTCTTGAGTCCAACCCGGTAAGACACG
ACTTATCGCCACTGGCAGCAGCCACTGGTAACAGGATTAGCAGAGCGAGGTATGTAGGCGGTGCTACAGA
GTTCTTGAAGTGGTGGCCTAACTACGGCTACACTAGAAGAACAGTATTTGGTATCTGCGCTCTGCTGAAG
CCAGTTACCTTCGGAAAAAGAGTTGGTAGCTCTTGATCCGGCAAACAAACCACCGCTGGTAGCGGTGGTT
TTTTTGTTTGCAAGCAGCAGATTACGCGCAGAAAAAAAGGATCTCAAGAAGATCCTTTGATCTTTTCTAC
GGGGTCTGACGCTCAGTGGAACGAAAACTCACGTTAAGGGATTTTGGTCATGAGATTATCAAAAAGGATC
TTCACCTAGATCCTTTTAAATTAAAAATGAAGTTTTAAATCAATCTAAAGTATATATGAGTAAACTTGGT
CTGACAGTTACCAATGCTTAATCAGTGAGGCACCTATCTCAGCGATCTGTCTATTTCGTTCATCCATAGT
TGCCTGACTCCCCGTCGTGTAGATAACTACGATACGGGAGGGCTTACCATCTGGCCCCAGTGCTGCAATG
ATACCGCGAGACCCACGCTCACCGGCTCCAGATTTATCAGCAATAAACCAGCCAGCCGGAAGGGCCGAGC
GCAGAAGTGGTCCTGCAACTTTATCCGCCTCCATCCAGTCTATTAATTGTTGCCGGGAAGCTAGAGTAAG
TAGTTCGCCAGTTAATAGTTTGCGCAACGTTGTTGCCATTGCTACAGGCATCGTGGTGTCACGCTCGTCG
TTTGGTATGGCTTCATTCAGCTCCGGTTCCCAACGATCAAGGCGAGTTACATGATCCCCCATGTTGTGCA
AAAAAGCGGTTAGCTCCTTCGGTCCTCCGATCGTTGTCAGAAGTAAGTTGGCCGCAGTGTTATCACTCAT
GGTTATGGCAGCACTGCATAATTCTCTTACTGTCATGCCATCCGTAAGATGCTTTTCTGTGACTGGTGAG
TACTCAACCAAGTCATTCTGAGAATAGTGTATGCGGCGACCGAGTTGCTCTTGCCCGGCGTCAATACGGG
ATAATACCGCGCCACATAGCAGAACTTTAAAAGTGCTCATCATTGGAAAACGTTCTTCGGGGCGAAAACT
CTCAAGGATCTTACCGCTGTTGAGATCCAGTTCGATGTAACCCACTCGTGCACCCAACTGATCTTCAGCA
TCTTTTACTTTCACCAGCGTTTCTGGGTGAGCAAAAACAGGAAGGCAAAATGCCGCAAAAAAGGGAATAA
GGGCGACACGGAAATGTTGAATACTCATACTCTTCCTTTTTCAATATTATTGAAGCATTTATCAGGGTTA
TTGTCTCATGAGCGGATACATATTTGAATGTATTTAGAAAAATAAACAAATAGGGGTTCCGCGCACATTT
CCCCGAAAAGTGCCACCTGACGTCGACGGATCGGGAGATCTCCCGATCCCCTATGGTGCACTCTCAGTAC
AATCTGCTCTGATGCCGCATAGTTAAGCCAGTATCTGCTCCCTGCTTGTGTGTTGGAGGTCGCTGAGTAG
TGCGCGAGCAAAATTTAAGCTACAACAAGGCAAGGCTTGACCGACAATTGCATGAAGAATCTGCTTAGGG
TTAGGCGTTTTGCGCTGCTTCGCGATGTACGGGCCAGATATACGCGTT
Features (pLannotate 1.2.2; 20 found; start..end, strand, type, name):
      1..380     +  enhancer       CMV enhancer: human cytomegalovirus immediate early enhancer
    381..584     +  promoter       CMV promoter: human cytomegalovirus (CMV) immediate early promoter
    580..613     +  LTR            5' LTR (truncated) (fragment): truncated 5' long terminal repeat (LTR) from HIV-1
    629..647     +  promoter       T7 promoter: promoter for bacteriophage T7 RNA polymerase
    686..1714    +  CDS            cre: RECR_BPP1 - Experimental evidence at protein level: Swiss-Prot protein existence level 1. Catalyzes site-specific recombination between two 34-base- pair LOXP sites. Its role is to maintain the phage genome as a monomeric unit-copy plasmid in the lysogenic state. From Escherichia phage P1 (Bacteriophage P1).
   1787..1824    +  polyA_signal   bGH poly(A) signal (fragment): bovine growth hormone polyadenylation signal
   1828..1849    +  promoter       SV40 promoter (fragment): SV40 enhancer and early promoter
   1870..2298    +  rep_origin     f1 ori (sequence partly withheld): f1 bacteriophage origin of replication; arrow indicates direction of (+) strand synthesis
   2312..2641    +  promoter       SV40 promoter: SV40 enhancer and early promoter
   2708..3499    +  CDS            neo: KKA2_KLEPN - Also known as kan, nptII. Experimental evidence at protein level: Swiss-Prot protein existence level 1. Resistance to kanamycin, neomycin, paromomycin, ribostamycin, butirosin and gentamicin B. From Klebsiella pneumoniae.
   3523..3681    +  CDS            ble (fragment): BLE_KLEPN - Experimental evidence at protein level: Swiss-Prot protein existence level 1. Binding protein with a strong affinity to the bleomycin family of antibiotics. Binds to CL990; an antimitotic-antibiotic compound. From Klebsiella pneumoniae.
   3676..3797    +  polyA_signal   SV40 poly(A) signal: SV40 polyadenylation signal
   3870..3886    -  protein_bind   lac operator: The lac repressor binds to the lac operator to inhibit transcription in E. coli. This inhibition can be relieved by adding lactose or isopropyl-β-D-thiogalactopyranoside (IPTG). lac repressor encoded by lacI
   3894..3924    -  promoter       lac promoter: promoter for the E. coli lac operon
   3939..3960    -  protein_bind   CAP binding site: CAP binding activates transcription in the presence of cAMP. E. coli catabolite activator protein
   3973..4065    -  CDS            lacI (fragment): lac repressor; lacI; The lac repressor binds to the lac operator to inhibit transcription in E. coli. This inhibition can be relieved by adding lactose or isopropyl-β-D-thiogalactopyranoside (IPTG).
   4248..4836    -  rep_origin     ori: high-copy-number ColE1/pMB1/pBR322/pUC origin of replication
   5007..5867    -  CDS            AmpR: β-lactamase; bla; confers resistance to ampicillin, carbenicillin, and related antibiotics
   5868..5972    -  promoter       AmpR promoter: bla
   6031..6083    -  misc_feature   bom (fragment): basis of mobility region from pBR322
