[The description below was written by a language model from this plasmid's Addgene catalogue record and pLannotate feature annotations shown in this document.]
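Description:
pCMV-Brec1 is a mammalian expression plasmid of about 6.2 kb, built on a commercial CMV-promoter backbone, that drives expression of the site-specific recombinase Brec1. It is maintained in E. coli through a high-copy ColE1/pUC-type origin and an ampicillin resistance gene (β-lactamase with its own promoter). An f1 phage origin is also present. For selection in mammalian cells, an SV40 early promoter drives a neomycin phosphotransferase gene, followed by an SV40 polyadenylation signal, which confers G418 resistance. Short remnants typical of this backbone family are also annotated, including lac promoter/operator sequences, a lacI fragment, a ble fragment and a partial bom site. None of them appears to have a role in the design.

The payload is a coding sequence of roughly 1 kb placed downstream of the human cytomegalovirus immediate-early enhancer and promoter. A T7 promoter lies just upstream of the open reading frame, and a sequence annotated only as a fragment of the bovine growth hormone polyadenylation signal follows it. The automated annotation labels the open reading frame as Cre from bacteriophage P1. This reflects sequence similarity: Brec1 is generally known as a Cre-derived engineered recombinase, and the catalogue entry identifies the insert as Brec1. No epitope tags, reporters or localization signals are annotated. The short match to an HIV-1 LTR at the promoter boundary is only a fragment, so it does not indicate a lentiviral vector.

The stated purpose is simply Brec1 expression in mammalian cells. The associated publication concerns specificity profiling and off-target prediction for site-specific DNA recombinases, which suggests the plasmid was used to supply Brec1 activity in transfected cells for that kind of analysis.
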