Addgene plasmid #123135: pCMV-Brec1
Purpose: Mammalian expression vector for Brec1.
Depositing lab: David Liu. Depositing organization: Broad Institute. Publication: High-resolution specificity profiling and off-target prediction for site-specific DNA recombinases. Bessen JL, Afeyan LK, Dancik V, Koblan LW, Thompson DB, Leichner C, Clemons PA, Liu DR. Nat Commun. 2019 Apr 26;10(1):1937. doi: 10.1038/s41467-019-09987-0. PubMed 31028261.
Backbone
  Vector backbone: CMV
  Backbone manufacturer: Origene
  Backbone size w/o insert (bp): 5100
  Total vector size (bp): 6200
  Vector type: Mammalian Expression
  Selectable markers: Neomycin (select with G418)
Growth in bacteria
  Bacterial resistance: Ampicillin, 100 μg/mL
  Growth temperature: 37°C
  Growth strain: DH5alpha
  Copy number: High Copy
Gene/Insert
  Gene/Insert name: Brec1 recombinase
  Insert size (bp): 1032
  Promoter: CMV
  Cloning method: Unknown
  Sequencing primers: 5′ CMV; 3′ TGGTTCTTTCCGCCTCAGAAGC
Terms and licenses: Academic/Nonprofit Terms; Industry Terms: Not Available to Industry
How to cite: pCMV-Brec1 was a gift from David Liu (Addgene plasmid # 123135 ; http://n2t.net/addgene:123135 ; RRID:Addgene_123135)
